>Addgene plasmid #206471 | pAc5.1-PH-mCherry-Bruno isoform A (HK72) | addgene full sequence | sequence record 407838 | Addgene NGS Result
CTTCAAGAATTAATTCTATATTCTAAAAACACAAATGATACTTCTAAAAAAAAATCATGAATGGCATCAA
CTCTGAATCAAATCTTTGCAGATGCACCTACTTCTCATTTCCACTGTCACATCATTTTTCCAGATCTCGC
TGCCTGTTATGTGGCCCACAAACCAAGACACGTTTTATGGCCATTAAAGCTGGCTGATCGTCGCCAAACA
CCAAATACATAATGAATATGTACACATTCGAGAAAGAAGCGATCAAAGAAGCGTCTTCGGGCGGAGTAGG
AGAATGCGGAGGAGAAGGAGAACGAGCTGATCTAGTATCTCTCCACAATCCAATGCCAACTGACCAACTG
GCCATATTCGGAGCAATTTGAAGCCAATTTCCATCGCCTGGCGATCGCTCCATTCTTGGCTATATGTTTT
TCACCGTTACCCGGGGCCATTTTCAAAGACTCGTCGGCAAGATAAGATTGTGTCACTCGCTGTCTCTCTT
CATTTGTCGAAGAATGCTGAGGAATTTCGCGATGACGTCGGCGAGTATTTTGAAGAATGAGAATAATTTG
TATTTATACGAAAATCAGTTAGTGGAATTTTCTACAAAAACATGTTATCTATAGATAATTTTGTTGCAAA
ATATGTTGACTATGACAAAGATTGTATGTATATACCTTTAATGTATTCTCATTTTCTTATGTATTTATAA
TGGCAATGATGATACTGATGATATTTTAAGATGATGCCAGACCAAAAGGCTTGAATTTCTGCGTCTTTTG
CCGAACGCAGTGCATGTGCAATTGTTGTTTTTTGGAATATTCAATTTTCGGACTGTCCGCTTTGATTTCA
GTTTCTTGGCTTATTCAAAAAGCAAAGTAAAGCCAAAAAAGCGAGATGGCAATACCAAATGCGGCAAAAC
GGTAGTGGAAGGAAAGGGGTGCGGGGCAGCGGAAGGAAGGGTGGGGCGGGGCGTGGCGGGGTCTGTGGCT
GGGCGCGACGTCACCGACGTTGGAGCCACTCCTTTGACCATGTGTGCGTGTGTGTATTATTCGTGTCTCG
CCACTCGCCGGTTGTTTTTTTCTTTTTATGCTGCGCTCTCTCTAGCGCCATCTCGCTTACGCATGCTCAA
CGCACCGCATGTTGCCGTTTCCTTTTATGCGTCATTTTGGCTCGAAATAGGCAATTATTTAAACAAAGAT
TAGTCAACGAAAACGCTAAAATAAATAAGTCTACAATATGGTTACTTATTGCCATGTGTGTGCAGCCAAC
GATAGCAACAAAAGCAACAACACAGGTGGCTTTCCCTCTTTCACTTTTTGTTTGCAAGCCGCGTGCGAGC
AAGACGGCACGACCGGCAAACGCAATTACGCTGACAAAGAGCAGACGAAGTTTTGGCGAAAAACATCAAG
GCGCCTGATACGAATGCATTTGCAATAACAATTGCGATATTTAATATTGTTTATGAAGCTGTTTGACTTC
AAAACACACAAAAAAAAAAATAAAACAAATTATTTGAAAGAGAATTAGGAATCGGACGCTTATCGTTAGG
GTAACAACAAGAAATGCTTACTGAGTCACAGCCTCTGGAAAACTGCCGCAAGCCAGAGAGAGAGAGAAAA
AGAGGGAGAGCAGCTTAGACCGCATGTGCTTGTGTGTGAGGCGTCTCTCTCTTCGTCTCTGTTGCGCAAA
CGCATAGACTGCACTGAAAAAATCGATTACCTATTTTTTATGAATGAATATTTGCACTATTACTATTCAA
AACTATTAAGATAGCAATCACATTCAATAGCCAAATACTATACCACCTGAGCGATGCAACGAAATGATCA
ATTTGAGCAAAAATGCTGCATATTTAGGACGGCATCATTATAGAAATGCTTCTTGCTGTGTACTTTTCTC
TCGTCTGGCAGCTGTTTCGCCGTTATTGTTAAAACCGGCTTAAGTTAGGTGTGTTTTCTACGACTAGTGA
ATGCCCTACTAGAAGATGTGTGTTGCACAAAATGTCCCTGGAATAACCAATTTGAAGTGCAGATAGCAGT
AAACGTAAGCTAATATGAATATTATTTAACTGTAATGTTTTAATATCGCTGGACATTACTAATAAACCCA
CTATAAACACATGTACATATGTATGTTTTGGCATACAATGAGTAGTTGGGGAAAAAATGTGTAAAAGCAC
CGTGACCATCACAGCATAAAGATAACCAGCTGAAGTATCGAATATGAGTAACCCCCAAATTGAATCACAT
GCCGCAACTGATAGGACCCATGGAAGTACACTCTTCATGGCGATATACAAGACACACACAAGCACGAACA
CCCAGTTGCGGAGGAAATTCTCCGTAAATGAAAACCCAATCGGCGAACAATTCATACCCATATATGGTAA
AAGTTTTGAACGCGACTTGAGAGCGGAGAGCATTGCGGCTGATAAGGTTTTAGCGCTAAGCGGGCTTTAT
AAAACGGGCTGCGGGACCAGTTTTCATATCACTACCGTTTGAGTTCTTGTGCTGTGTGGATACTCCTCCC
GACACAAAGCCGCTCCATCAGCCAGCAGTCGTCTAATCCAGAGACCCCGGATCGGGGTACCAACATGCAC
GGTCTCCAGGATGATCCAGATCTGCAGGCTCTGCTGAAAGGTTCTCAGCTCCTCAAAGTCAAAAGCAGCT
CCTGGCGTCGTGAACGCTTCTACAAACTGCAGGAGGACTGCAAAACCATCTGGCAGGAATCCCGTAAAGT
AATGCGCTCCCCAGAGTCTCAGCTCTTCAGCATTGAGGACATTCAGGAGGTACGTATGGGTCACCGTACC
GAAGGTCTGGAGAAATTCGCTCGCGATATCCCAGAAGATCGCTGCTTCTCTATCGTCTTCAAAGACCAGC
GCAACACCCTGGATCTGATTGCTCCATCTCCAGCAGATGCTCAGCACTGGGTTCAGGGTCTCCGCAAAAT
CATTCACCACTCCGGTTCTATGGACCAGCGTCAGAAAGGTACCATGGTGAGCAAGGGCGAGGAGGATAAC
ATGGCCATCATCAAGGAGTTCATGCGCTTCAAGGTGCACATGGAGGGCTCCGTGAACGGCCACGAGTTCG
AGATCGAGGGCGAGGGCGAGGGCCGCCCCTACGAGGGCACCCAGACCGCCAAGCTGAAGGTGACCAAGGG
TGGCCCCCTGCCCTTCGCCTGGGACATCCTGTCCCCTCAGTTCATGTACGGCTCCAAGGCCTACGTGAAG
CACCCCGCCGACATCCCCGACTACTTGAAGCTGTCCTTCCCCGAGGGCTTCAAGTGGGAGCGCGTGATGA
ACTTCGAGGACGGCGGCGTGGTGACCGTGACCCAGGACTCCTCCCTGCAGGACGGCGAGTTCATCTACAA
GGTGAAGCTGCGCGGCACCAACTTCCCCTCCGACGGCCCCGTAATGCAGAAGAAGACCATGGGCTGGGAG
GCCTCCTCCGAGCGGATGTACCCCGAGGACGGCGCCCTGAAGGGCGAGATCAAGCAGAGGCTGAAGCTGA
AGGACGGCGGCCACTACGACGCTGAGGTCAAGACCACCTACAAGGCCAAGAAGCCCGTGCAGCTGCCCGG
CGCCTACAACGTCAACATCAAGTTGGACATCACCTCCCACAACGAGGACTACACCATCGTGGAACAGTAC
GAACGCGCCGAGGGCCGCCACTCCACCGGCGGCATGGACGAGCTGTACAAGCCAAGCTTGAATTCTGCAA
CGTGCATGTTCACCAGCCGCGCTTCGTTTTTGGCCAATCGCCGCATGATTTTCGATTTCTCCGAGAAGAA
CAACGATATCTACTTGGATGCTTTTGGTATGAGTGATAAGAGCAGCAGTGCAACGAACAGCCTGCCGAAT
AGTCCCATACACAGCAACAACAATAATCCATCGCTGCTGAACAACAACAACAATAACAGCAACGGCACCA
GCAGCAACAACAGCTTAAACGTTGGCAACAACAACAGCAATCCGAGCTTGGGCGGCAGCAACAGCAACGC
ACTGGTTTCCGTAGGCAGCAACGGTATAATGTCCGCCGCCGGTTTGGTCAACAACAATAACAATCCGTGC
AGCGCCAACCGCAATGTGGTCGCCATGGTCGACGATGACGCCTGCTTCCGTCTGGATACGGACGCCACGG
TGACGTACGGCGAGAAGGAACCGGATCCGGACAACATCAAGATGTTCGTCGGCCAGGTGCCCAAGTCGAT
GGACGAGTCGCAGCTGCGCGAGATGTTCGAGGAGTACGGCGCCGTGCACTCGATCAACGTTCTGCGGGAC
AAGGCTACCGGAATTAGCAAGGGTTGCTGCTTTGTGACATTTTATACGAGACACGCCGCCCTGAAAGCCC
AGGATGCTTTGCATAATGTTAAGACGCTAAATGGGATGTACCATCCCATTCAAATGAAGCCCGCCGATAG
CGAGAATCGCAATGAACGCAAACTCTTTGTGGGTATGCTAAACAAGAAGCTGAACGAGAACGACGTTCGC
AAGCTATTTGAAGTCCACGGAGCCATCGAGGAGTGCACCGTCCTTCGGGACCAAAACGGACAGAGCAAGG
GTTGTGCCTTCGTCACATTCGCCACCAAGCACGCTGCCATTTCGGCCATTAAAGTGACCCTGAGCCAGAA
CAAGATCATGGAGGGCTGCACATCGCCGCTGGTCGTCAAGTTCGCCGATACGCAAAAAGAGAAGGAGCAG
AAGAAGATTCAGCAAATTCAGGCCAATCTCTGGAACCTGGCCAGCAACATCAACATACCTCTGGGCCAAA
CGGCCACCAGCGTGACCACGCCCATCCTGCCCAATCCGCCGCAGCAGCCTTCGCCGGTTCTCGGCGCAGA
TGCCATTACCCCGGCCTCCATTCAACTGCTGCAGCAGCTGCAGGCGGTGGGACTGCAGCACCAGTTGTTG
CAAGCCCTCACAGGACTGGGAGCCCAGCAGAGCAGCTCGGCGACGGACACCAGCGCTGTGGCGGCCGCAG
GACTTTTGACCCCGATGACCGTCCAGAATCTAGCGGCCATTGCGGCCATGACGCAGCCGAGTCTCTCGAA
TGCCGCCGCGGCAGCCGCCGCTGCCACATCGCCTGGAAGCGCCCAACTGACCAACACGGCTGCGCTGCTC
TGGTCCGATCCGAATCCAATGGCATCGGCATATATGTCAACAGCCGCCGGTCTGCCGCAATTCGGGAGCG
CCAGTGCATTGTCCACTTCGCCGCTGGCCAGCGTTGCCCTCAGCGCCGCAGCCGCCGCCGCAGCGGGAAA
GCAGATTGAAGGACCCGAGGGCTGCAACCTTTTCATCTACCATCTGCCGCAGGAGTTCACCGATACGGAT
CTGGCCTCCACGTTCCTGCCCTTCGGCAATGTGATCTCGGCCAAGGTGTTCATCGACAAACAGACGAGCC
TGTCGAAGTGCTTCGGGTTTGTCTCCTTCGACAATCCGGACTCGGCCCAGGTGGCCATAAAGGCGATGAA
CGGCTTCCAGGTGGGCACCAAGCGTCTCAAGGTGCAGCTGAAGAAGCCCAAGGACTCGAAGCCCTACTAG
GCATGAGATATCCAGCACAGTGGCGGCCGCTCGAGTCTAGAGGGCCCGCGGTTCGAAGGTAAGCCTATCC
CTAACCCTCTCCTCGGTCTCGATTCTACGCGTACCGGTCATCATCACCATCACCATTGAGTTTAAACCCG
CTGATCAGCCTCGACTGTGCCTTCTAAGGCCTGAGCTCGCTGATCAGCCTCGATCGAGGATCCAGACATG
ATAAGATACATTGATGAGTTTGGACAAACCACAACTAGAATGCAGTGAAAAAAATGCTTTATTTGTGAAA
TTTGTGATGCTATTGCTTTATTTGTAACCATTATAAGCTGCAATAAACAAGTTAACAACAACAATTGCAT
TCATTTTATGTTTCAGGTTCAGGGGGAGGTGTGGGAGGTTTTTTAAAGCAAGTAAAACCTCTACAAATGT
GGTATGGCTGATTATGATCAGTCGACCGATGCCCTTGAGAGCCTTCAACCCAGTCAGCTCCTTCCGGTGG
GCGCGGGGCATGACTATCGTCGCCGCACTTATGACTGTCTTCTTTATCATGCAACTCGTAGGACAGGTGC
CGGCAGCGCTCTGGGTCATTTTCGGCGAGGACCGCTTTCGCTGGAGCGCGACGATGATCGGCCTGTCGCT
TGCGGTATTCGGAATCTTGCACGCCCTCGCTCAAGCCTTCGTCACTGGTCCCGCCACCAAACGTTTCGGC
GAGAAGCAGGCCATTATCGCCGGCATGGCGGCCGACGCGCTGGGCTACGTCTTGCTGGCGTTCGCGACGC
GAGGCTGGATGGCCTTCCCCATTATGATTCTTCTCGCTTCCGGCGGCATCGGGATGCCCGCGTTGCAGGC
CATGCTGTCCAGGCAGGTAGATGACGACCATCAGGGACAGCTTCAAGGCCAGCAAAAGGCCAGGAACCGT
AAAAAGGCCGCGTTGCTGGCGTTTTTCCATAGGCTCCGCCCCCCTGACGAGCATCACAAAAATCGATGCT
CAAGTCAGAGGTGGCGAAACCCGACAGGACTATAAAGATACCAGGCGTTTCCCCCTGGAAGCTCCCTCGT
GCGCTCTCCTGTTCCGACCCTGCCGCTTACCGGATACCTGTCCGCCTTTCTCCCTTCGGGAAGCGTGGCG
CTTTCTCATAGCTCACGCTGTAGGTATCTCAGTTCGGTGTAGGTCGTTCGCTCCAAGCTGGGCTGTGTGC
ACGAACCCCCCGTTCAGCCCGACCGCTGCGCCTTATCCGGTAACTATCGTCTTGAGTCCAACCCGGTAAG
ACACGACTTATCGCCACTGGCAGCAGCCACTGGTAACAGGATTAGCAGAGCGAGGTATGTAGGCGGTGCT
ACAGAGTTCTTGAAGTGGTGGCCTAACTACGGCTACACTAGAAGGACAGTATTTGGTATCTGCGCTCTGC
TGAAGCCAGTTACCTTCGGAAAAAGAGTTGGTAGCTCTTGATCCGGCAAACAAACCACCGCTGGTAGCGG
TGGTTTTTTTGTTTGCAAGCAGCAGATTACGCGCAGAAAAAAAGGATCTCAAGAAGATCCTTTGATCTTT
TCTACGGGGTCTGACGCTCAGTGGAACGAAAACTCACGTTAAGGGATTTTGGTCATGAGATTATCAAAAA
GGATCTTCACCTAGATCCTTTTAAATTAAAAATGAAGTTTTAAATCAATCTAAAGTATATATGAGTAAAC
TTGGTCTGACAGTTACCAATGCTTAATCAGTGAGGCACCTATCTCAGCGATCTGTCTATTTCGTTCATCC
ATAGTTGCCTGACTCCCCGTCGTGTAGATAACTACGATACGGGAGGGCTTACCATCTGGCCCCAGTGCTG
CAATGATACCGCGAGACCCACGCTCACCGGCTCCAGATTTATCAGCAATAAACCAGCCAGCCGGAAGGGC
CGAGCGCAGAAGTGGTCCTGCAACTTTATCCGCCTCCATCCAGTCTATTAATTGTTGCCGGGAAGCTAGA
GTAAGTAGTTCGCCAGTTAATAGTTTGCGCAACGTTGTTGCCATTGCTGCAGGCATCGTGGTGTCACGCT
CGTCGTTTGGTATGGCTTCATTCAGCTCCGGTTCCCAACGATCAAGGCGAGTTACATGATCCCCCATGTT
GTGCAAAAAAGCGGTTAGCTCCTTCGGTCCTCCGATCGTTGTCAGAAGTAAGTTGGCCGCAGTGTTATCA
CTCATGGTTATGGCAGCACTGCATAATTCTCTTACTGTCATGCCATCCGTAAGATGCTTTTCTGTGACTG
GTGAGTACTCAACCAAGTCATTCTGAGAATAGTGTATGCGGCGACCGAGTTGCTCTTGCCCGGCGTCAAC
ACGGGATAATACCGCGCCACATAGCAGAACTTTAAAAGTGCTCATCATTGGAAAACGTTCTTCGGGGCGA
AAACTCTCAAGGATCTTACCGCTGTTGAGATCCAGTTCGATGTAACCCACTCGTGCACCCAACTGATCTT
CAGCATCTTTTACTTTCACCAGCGTTTCTGGGTGAGCAAAAACAGGAAGGCAAAATGCCGCAAAAAAGGG
AATAAGGGCGACACGGAAATGTTGAATACTCATACTCTTCCTTTTTCAATATTATTGAAGCATTTATCAG
GGTTATTGTCTCATGAGCGGATACATATTTGAATGTATTTAGAAAAATAAACAAATAGGGGTTCCGCGCA
CATTTCCCCGAAAAGTGCCACCTGACGTCTAAGAAACCATTATTATCATGACATTAACCTATAAAAATAG
GCGTATCACGAGGCCCTTTCGT
Features (pLannotate 1.2.2; 11 found; start..end, strand, type, name):
     56..2565    +  promoter       Ac5 promoter: Drosophila melanogaster actin 5C promoter
   2585..2977    +  CDS            Plcd1 (fragment): PLCD1_RAT - Experimental evidence at protein level: Swiss-Prot protein existence level 1. The production of the second messenger molecules diacylglycerol (DAG) and inositol 1,4,5-trisphosphate (IP3) is mediated by activated phosphatidylinositol-specific phospholipase C enzymes (PubMed:16000311). Essential for trophoblast and placental development (By similarity). Binds phosphatidylinositol 4,5-bisphosphate (By similarity). From Rattus norvegicus (Rat).
   2984..3691    +  CDS            mCherry: mCherry is a basic (constitutively fluorescent) red fluorescent protein published in 2004, derived from Discosoma sp.. It is reported to be a very rapidly-maturing monomer with low acid sensitivity.
   4148..5527    +  CDS            CELF1 (fragment): CELF1_CHICK - Also known as BRUL, CUGBP1. Experimental evidence at protein level: Swiss-Prot protein existence level 1. RNA-binding protein that may be involved in pre-mRNA alternative splicing, mRNA translation activation and stability. From Gallus gallus (Chicken).
   5588..5629    +  CDS            V5 tag: epitope tag from simian virus 5
   5729..5863    -  polyA_signal   SV40 poly(A) signal: SV40 polyadenylation signal
   5886..5970    -  CDS            large T antigen (fragment): large T antigen from SV40 (simian virus 40)
   5971..6418    +  CDS            TcR (fragment): tetracycline efflux protein; tet; confers resistance to tetracycline
   6464..7052    -  rep_origin     ori: high-copy-number ColE1/pMB1/pBR322/pUC origin of replication
   7223..8083    -  CDS            AmpR: β-lactamase; bla; confers resistance to ampicillin, carbenicillin, and related antibiotics
   8084..8188    -  promoter       AmpR promoter: bla
