[The description below was written by a language model from this plasmid's Addgene catalogue record and pLannotate feature annotations shown in this document.]
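Description:
pAc5.1-PH-mCherry-Bruno isoform A (HK72) is an insect expression plasmid built on a pAc5.1 derivative that already carries a PH-mCherry fusion module. It is intended for transfection into Drosophila Schneider cells. In bacteria it is maintained as a high-copy plasmid through a ColE1/pUC-type origin and selected with ampicillin via the β-lactamase gene and its own promoter. The table also lists short fragments of a tetracycline resistance gene and of SV40 large T antigen. These look like non-functional backbone remnants rather than working parts.

Expression is driven by the constitutive Drosophila actin 5C promoter. Downstream is a single fusion reading frame. It begins with a fragment of rat phospholipase C δ1 corresponding to the PH domain, which binds phosphatidylinositol 4,5-bisphosphate and so targets the fusion to the plasma membrane. This is followed by the red fluorescent protein mCherry and then Drosophila melanogaster Bruno (the aret gene product), isoform A. The annotation software labelled part of the insert as a fragment of chicken CELF1. This reflects homology, since Bruno belongs to the same CELF/Bruno-like family of RNA-binding proteins. A V5 epitope tag sequence lies after the insert, but the record does not say whether it is in frame with Bruno or translated. An SV40 polyadenylation signal follows.

The stated purpose is Bruno expression in Schneider cells for imaging. The associated work describes a colocalization assay for detecting direct protein-protein interactions. In that kind of assay, a membrane-anchored red fusion like this one would plausibly serve as the anchored partner, with relocalization of a differently labelled candidate protein read out by microscopy.
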