Addgene plasmid #206471: pAc5.1-PH-mCherry-Bruno isoform A (HK72)
Purpose: Bruno expression in Schneider cells for imaging
Depositing lab: Mandy Jeske. Depositing organization: Universitaet Heidelberg. Publication: ReLo is a simple and rapid colocalization assay to identify and characterize direct protein-protein interactions. Salgania HK, Metz J, Jeske M. Nat Commun. 2024 Apr 3;15(1):2875. doi: 10.1038/s41467-024-47233-4. PubMed 38570497.
Backbone
  Vector backbone: HK049-pAc5.1 PH mcherry FspAI
  Vector type: Insect Expression
Growth in bacteria
  Bacterial resistance: Ampicillin, 100 μg/mL
  Growth temperature: 37°C
  Growth strain: DH5alpha
  Copy number: High Copy
Gene/Insert
  Gene/Insert name: Bruno
  Species: D. melanogaster (fly)
  Entrez Gene: aret (a.k.a. Dmel_CG31762, ARET, Aret, BcDNA:GM15173, Bru, Bruno, CG31762, CG6319, Dm Bru, Dmel\CG31762, NEST:bs01g04, NEST:bs34h11, aret/bruno1, arrest/Bruno, bru, bruno, ms(2)01284)
  Tag / fusion protein: PH mcherry (N terminal on insert)
  Cloning method: Restriction Enzyme; 5′ cloning site Unknown (unknown if destroyed)
Terms and licenses: Academic/Nonprofit Terms; Industry Terms: Not Available to Industry
Depositor comments: Please visit https://www.biorxiv.org/content/10.1101/2022.03.04.482790v2 for bioRxiv preprint.
How to cite: pAc5.1-PH-mCherry-Bruno isoform A (HK72) was a gift from Mandy Jeske (Addgene plasmid # 206471 ; http://n2t.net/addgene:206471 ; RRID:Addgene_206471)
