>Addgene plasmid #206471 | pAc5.1-PH-mCherry-Bruno isoform A (HK72) | depositor partial sequence | sequence record 401760 | Dm Bruno isoA
ATGTTCACCAGCCGCGCTTCGTTTTTGGCCAATCGCCGCATGATTTTCGATTTCTCCGAGAAGAACAACG
ATATCTACTTGGATGCTTTTGGTATGAGTGATAAGAGCAGCAGTGCAACGAACAGCCTGCCGAATAGTCC
CATACACAGCAACAACAATAATCCATCGCTGCTGAACAACAACAACAATAACAGCAACGGCACCAGCAGC
AACAACAGCTTAAACGTTGGCAACAACAACAGCAATCCGAGCTTGGGCGGCAGCAACAGCAACGCACTGG
TTTCCGTAGGCAGCAACGGTATAATGTCCGCCGCCGGTTTGGTCAACAACAATAACAATCCGTGCAGCGC
CAACCGCAATGTGGTCGCCATGGTCGACGATGACGCCTGCTTCCGTCTGGATACGGACGCCACGGTGACG
TACGGCGAGAAGGAACCGGATCCGGACAACATCAAGATGTTCGTCGGCCAGGTGCCCAAGTCGATGGACG
AGTCGCAGCTGCGCGAGATGTTCGAGGAGTACGGCGCCGTGCACTCGATCAACGTTCTGCGGGACAAGGC
TACCGGAATTAGCAAGGGTTGCTGCTTTGTGACATTTTATACGAGACACGCCGCCCTGAAAGCCCAGGAT
GCTTTGCATAATGTTAAGACGCTAAATGGGATGTACCATCCCATTCAAATGAAGCCCGCCGATAGCGAGA
ATCGCAATGAACGCAAACTCTTTGTGGGTATGCTAAACAAGAAGCTGAACGAGAACGACGTTCGCAAGCT
ATTTGAAGTCCACGGAGCCATCGAGGAGTGCACCGTCCTTCGGGACCAAAACGGACAGAGCAAGGGTTGT
GCCTTCGTCACATTCGCCACCAAGCACGCTGCCATTTCGGCCATTAAAGTGACCCTGAGCCAGAACAAGA
TCATGGAGGGCTGCACATCGCCGCTGGTCGTCAAGTTCGCCGATACGCAAAAAGAGAAGGAGCAGAAGAA
GATTCAGCAAATTCAGGCCAATCTCTGGAACCTGGCCAGCAACATCAACATACCTCTGGGCCAAACGGCC
ACCAGCGTGACCACGCCCATCCTGCCCAATCCGCCGCAGCAGCCTTCGCCGGTTCTCGGCGCAGATGCCA
TTACCCCGGCCTCCATTCAACTGCTGCAGCAGCTGCAGGCGGTGGGACTGCAGCACCAGTTGTTGCAAGC
CCTCACAGGACTGGGAGCCCAGCAGAGCAGCTCGGCGACGGACACCAGCGCTGTGGCGGCCGCAGGACTT
TTGACCCCGATGACCGTCCAGAATCTAGCGGCCATTGCGGCCATGACGCAGCCGAGTCTCTCGAATGCCG
CCGCGGCAGCCGCCGCTGCCACATCGCCTGGAAGCGCCCAACTGACCAACACGGCTGCGCTGCTCTGGTC
CGATCCGAATCCAATGGCATCGGCATATATGTCAACAGCCGCCGGTCTGCCGCAATTCGGGAGCGCCAGT
GCATTGTCCACTTCGCCGCTGGCCAGCGTTGCCCTCAGCGCCGCAGCCGCCGCCGCAGCGGGAAAGCAGA
TTGAAGGACCCGAGGGCTGCAACCTTTTCATCTACCATCTGCCGCAGGAGTTCACCGATACGGATCTGGC
CTCCACGTTCCTGCCCTTCGGCAATGTGATCTCGGCCAAGGTGTTCATCGACAAACAGACGAGCCTGTCG
AAGTGCTTCGGGTTTGTCTCCTTCGACAATCCGGACTCGGCCCAGGTGGCCATAAAGGCGATGAACGGCT
TCCAGGTGGGCACCAAGCGTCTCAAGGTGCAGCTGAAGAAGCCCAAGGACTCGAAGCCCTAC
